>Addgene plasmid #103250 | LSB-hsa-miR-148a-3p | depositor full sequence | sequence record 195549 | Full Sequence
AATTGAGGGGATAACGCAGGAAAGAACATGTGAGCAAAAGGCCAGCAAAAGGCCAGGAACCGTAAAAAGG
CCGCGTTGCTGGCGTTTTTCCATAGGCTCCGCCCCCCTGACGAGCATCACAAAAATCGACGCTCAAGTCA
GAGGTGGCGAAACCCGACAGGACTATAAAGATACCAGGCGTTTCCCCCTGGAAGCTCCCTCGTGCGCTCT
CCTGTTCCGACCCTGCCGCTTACCGGATACCTGTCCGCCTTTCTCCCTTCGGGAAGCGTGGCGCTTTCTC
ATAGCTCACGCTGTAGGTATCTCAGTTCGGTGTAGGTCGTTCGCTCCAAGCTGGGCTGTGTGCACGAACC
CCCCGTTCAGCCCGACCGCTGCGCCTTATCCGGTAACTATCGTCTTGAGTCCAACCCGGTAAGACACGAC
TTATCGCCACTGGCAGCAGCCACTGGTAACAGGATTAGCAGAGCGAGGTATGTAGGCGGTGCTACAGAGT
TCTTGAAGTGGTGGCCTAACTACGGCTACACTAGAAGAACAGTATTTGGTATCTGCGCTCTGCTGAAGCC
AGTTACCTTCGGAAAAAGAGTTGGTAGCTCTTGATCCGGCAAACAAACCACCGCTGGTAGCGGTGGTTTT
TTTGTTTGCAAGCAGCAGATTACGCGCAGAAAAAAAGGATCTCAAGAAGATCCTTTGATCTTTTCTACGG
GGTCTGACGCTCAGTGGAACGAAAACTCACGTTAAGGGATTTTGGTCATGAGATTATCAAAAAGGATCTT
CACCTAGATCCTTTTAAATTAAAAATGAAGTTTTAAATCAATCTAAAGTATATATGAGTAAACTTGGTCT
GACAGTTACCAATGCTTAATCAGTGAGGCACCTATCTCAGCGATCTGTCTATTTCGTTCATCCATAGTTG
CCTGACTCCCCGTCGTGTAGATAACTACGATACGGGAGGGCTTACCATCTGGCCCCAGTGCTGCAATGAT
ACCGCGAGAACCACGCTCACCGGCTCCAGATTTATCAGCAATAAACCAGCCAGCCGGAAGGGCCGAGCGC
AGAAGTGGTCCTGCAACTTTATCCGCCTCCATCCAGTCTATTAATTGTTGCCGGGAAGCTAGAGTAAGTA
GTTCGCCAGTTAATAGTTTGCGCAACGTTGTTGCCATTGCTACAGGCATCGTGGTGTCACGCTCGTCGTT
TGGTATGGCTTCATTCAGCTCCGGTTCCCAACGATCAAGGCGAGTTACATGATCCCCCATGTTGTGCAAA
AAAGCGGTTAGCTCCTTCGGTCCTCCGATCGTTGTCAGAAGTAAGTTGGCCGCAGTGTTATCACTCATGG
TTATGGCAGCACTGCATAATTCTCTTACTGTCATGCCATCCGTAAGATGCTTTTCTGTGACTGGTGAGTA
CTCAACCAAGTCATTCTGAGAATAGTGTATGCGGCGACCGAGTTGCTCTTGCCCGGCGTCAATACGGGAT
AATACCGCGCCACATAGCAGAACTTTAAAAGTGCTCATCATTGGAAAACGTTCTTCGGGGCGAAAACTCT
CAAGGATCTTACCGCTGTTGAGATCCAGTTCGATGTAACCCACTCGTGCACCCAACTGATCTTCAGCATC
TTTTACTTTCACCAGCGTTTCTGGGTGAGCAAAAACAGGAAGGCAAAATGCCGCAAAAAAGGGAATAAGG
GCGACACGGAAATGTTGAATACTCATACTCTTCCTTTTTCAATATTATTGAAGCATTTATCAGGGTTATT
GTCTCATGAGCGGATACATATTTGAATGTAGCTCCGAATTTCTCGAGGGCTTGTCGACGACGGCGGTCTC
CGTCGTCAGGATCATGAATTCGACCCGCCTGCCACCATGACCGAGTACAAGCCCACGGTGCGCCTCGCCA
CCCGCGACGACGTCCCCCGGGCCGTACGCACCCTCGCCGCCGCGTTCGCCGACTACCCCGCCACGCGCCA
CACCGTCGACCCGGACCGCCACATCGAGCGGGTCACCGAGCTGCAAGAACTCTTCCTCACGCGCGTCGGG
CTCGACATCGGCAAGGTGTGGGTCGCGGACGACGGCGCCGCGGTGGCGGTCTGGACCACGCCGGAGAGCG
TCGAAGCGGGGGCGGTGTTCGCCGAGATCGGCCCGCGCATGGCCGAGTTGAGCGGTTCCCGGCTGGCCGC
GCAGCAACAGATGGAAGGCCTCCTGGCGCCGCACCGGCCCAAGGAGCCCGCGTGGTTCCTGGCCACCGTC
GGCGTCTCGCCCGACCACCAGGGCAAGGGTCTGGGCAGCGCCGTCGTGCTCCCCGGAGTGGAGGCGGCCG
AGCGCGCCGGGGTGCCCGCCTTCCTGGAGACATCCGCGCCCCGCAACCTCCCCTTCTACGAGCGGCTCGG
CTTCACCGTCACCGCCGACGTCGAGGTGCCCGAAGGACCGCGCACCTGGTGCATGACCCGCAAGCCCGGT
GCCTGATACGCGTGAATTCACTCCTCAGGTGCAGGCTGCCTATCAGAAGGTGGTGGCTGGTGTGGCCAAT
GCCCTGGCTCACAAATACCACTGAGATCTTTTTCCCTCTGCCAAAAATTATGGGGACATCATGAAGCCCC
TTGAGCATCTGACTTCTGGCTAATAAAGGAAATTTATTTTCATTGCAATAGTGTGTTGGAATTTTTTGTG
TCTCTCACTCGGAAGGACATATGGGAGGGCAAATCATTTAAAACATCAGAATGAGTATTTGGTTTAGAGT
TTGGCAACATATGCCCATATGCTGGCTGCCATGAACAAAGGTTGGCTATAAAGAGGTCATCAGTATATGA
AACAGCCCCCTGCTGTCCATTCCTTATTCCATAGAAAAGCCTTGACTTGAGGTTAGATTTTTTTTATATT
TTGTTTTGTGTTATTTTTTTCTTTAACATCCCTAAAATTTTCCTTACATGTTTTACTAGCCAGATTTTTC
CTCCTCTCCTGACTACTCCCAGTCATAGCTGTCCCTCTTCTCTTATGGAGATCCCTCGACCTGCAGCCCA
AGCTTGAATTCTCTAGAATTACCCTGTTATCCCTATGCTTGGTTTACCGAGCTCTTATTGGTTTTCAAAC
TTCATTGACTGTGCCCAACGCGCCTGGGAGCTCACGGGGACAGCCCCCCCCCAAAGCCCCCAGGGATGTA
ATTACGTCCCTCCCCCGCTAGGGGGCAGCAGCGAGCCGCCCGGGGCTCCGCTCCGGTCCGGCGCTCCCCC
CGCATCCCCGAGCCGGCAGCGTGCGGGGACAGCCCGGGCACGGGGAAGGTGGCACGGGATCGCTTTCCTC
TGAACGCTTCTCGCTGCTCTTTGAGCCTGCAGACACCTGGGGGGATACGGGGAAAAAGCTAGGCTGAAAG
ACCGGTTCTTAGAATGACACGCGCCTGGGAGCTCACGGGGACAGCCCCCCCCCAAAGCCCCCAGGGATGT
AATTACGTCCCTCCCCCGCTAGGGGGCAGCAGCGAGCCGCCCGGGGCTCCGCTCCGGTCCGGCGCTCCCC
CCGCATCCCCGAGCCGGCAGCGTGCGGGGACAGCCCGGGCACGGGGAAGGTGGCACGGGATCGCTTTCCT
CTGAACGCTTCTCGCTGCTCTTTGAGCCTGCAGACACCTGGGGGGATACGGGGAAAAAGCTAACTTCTGA
GACGACAACTTTGTATAGAAAAGTTGGCTCCGAATTCGCCCTTGACAGCAGAGATCCAGTTTGGTTAATT
AATTGGCTCCGGTGCCCGTCAGTGGGCAGAGCGCACATCGCCCACAGTCCCCGAGAAGTTGTGGGGAGGG
GTCGGCAATTGAACCGGTGCCTAGAGAAGGTGGCGCGGGGTAAACTGGGAAAGTGATGTCGTGTACTGGC
TCCGCCTTTTTCCCGAGGGTGGGGGAGAACCGTATATAAGTGCAGTAGTCGCCGTGAACGTTCTTTTTCG
CAACGGGTTTGCCGCCAGAACACAGGTAAGTGCCGTGTGTGGTTCCCGCGGGCCTGGCCTCTTTACGGGT
TATGGCCCTTGCGTGCCTTGAATTACTTCCACCTGGCTGCAGTACGTGATTCTTGATCCCGAGCTTCGGG
TTGGAAGTGGGTGGGAGAGTTCGAGGCCTTGCGCTTAAGGAGCCCCTTCGCCTCGTGCTTGAGTTGAGGC
CTGGCCTGGGCGCTGGGGCCGCCGCGTGCGAATCTGGTGGCACCTTCGCGCCTGTCTCGCTGCTTTCGAT
AAGTCTCTAGCCATTTAAAATTTTTGATGACCTGCTGCGACGCTTTTTTTCTGGCAAGATAGTCTTGTAA
ATGCGGGCCAAGATCTGCACACTGGTATTTCGGTTTTTGGGGCCGCGGGCGGCGACGGGGCCCGTGCGTC
CCAGCGCACATGTTCGGCGAGGCGGGGCCTGCGAGCGCGGCCACCGAGAATCGGACGGGGGTAGTCTCAA
GCTGGCCGGCCTGCTCTGGTGCCTGGCCTCGCGCCGCCGTGTATCGCCCCGCCCTGGGCGGCAAGGCTGG
CCCGGTCGGCACCAGTTGCGTGAGCGGAAAGATGGCCGCTTCCCGGCCCTGCTGCAGGGAGCTCAAAATG
GAGGACGCGGCGCTCGGGAGAGCGGGCGGGTGAGTCACCCACACAAAGGAAAAGGGCCTTTCCGTCCTCA
GCCGTCGCTTCATGTGACTCCACGGAGTACCGGGCGCCGTCCAGGCACCTCGATTAGTTCTCGAGCTTTT
GGAGTACGTCGTCTTTAGGTTGGGGGGAGGGGTTTTATGCGATGGAGTTTCCCCACACTGAGTGGGTGGA
GACTGAAGTTAGGCCAGCTTGGCACTTGATGTAATTCTCCTTGGAATTTGCCCTTTTTGAGTTTGGATCT
TGGTTCATTCTCAAGCCTCAGACAGTGGTTCAAAGTTTTTTTCTTCCATTTCAGGTGTCGTGAGAAGGGC
GAATTCGACCCAAGTTTGTACAAAAAAGCAGGCTGGATCCAGGTGCCACCATGGTGAGCGAGCTGATTAA
GGAGAACATGCACATGAAGCTGTACATGGAGGGCACCGTGAACAACCACCACTTCAAGTGCACATCCGAG
GGCGAAGGCAAGCCCTACGAGGGCACCCAGACCATGAGAATCAAGGCGGTCGAGGGCGGCCCTCTCCCCT
TCGCCTTCGACATCCTGGCTACCAGCTTCATGTACGGCAGCAAAACCTTCATCAACCACACCCAGGGCAT
CCCCGACTTCTTTAAGCAGTCCTTCCCCGAGGGCTTCACATGGGAGAGAGTCACCACATACGAAGATGGG
GGCGTGCTGACCGCTACCCAGGACACCAGCCTCCAGGACGGCTGCCTCATCTACAACGTCAAGATCAGAG
GGGTGAACTTCCCATCCAACGGCCCTGTGATGCAGAAGAAAACACTCGGCTGGGAGGCCTCCACCGAGAC
ACTGTACCCCGCTGACGGCGGCCTGGAAGGCAGAGCCGACATGGCCCTGAAGCTCGTGGGCGGGGGCCAC
CTGATCTGCAACCTTAAGACCACATACAGATCCAAGAAACCCGCTAAGAACCTCAAGATGCCCGGCGTCT
ACTATGTGGACAGGAGACTGGAAAGAATCAAGGAGGCCGACAAAGAGACATACGTCGAGCAGCACGAGGT
GGCTGTGGCCAGATACTGCGACCTCCCTAGCAAACTGGGGCACAAACTTAATTGAGAATTCTACCACCCA
GCTTTCTTGTACAAAGTGGTACGTCTCAAGACCAGAGGTCTCTGCTTACGACGCGACAAAGTTCTGTAGT
GCACTGAACAAAGTTCTGTAGTGCACTGAACAAAGTTCTGTAGTGCACTGAACAAAGTTCTGTAGTGCAC
TGACAACCAGAAGAGACCTGTGCTTCACTCCTCAGGTGCAGGCTGCCTATCAGAAGGTGGTGGCTGGTGT
GGCCAATGCCCTGGCTCACAAATACCACTGAGATCTTTTTCCCTCTGCCAAAAATTATGGGGACATCATG
AAGCCCCTTGAGCATCTGACTTCTGGCTAATAAAGGAAATTTATTTTCATTGCAATAGTGTGTTGGAATT
TTTTGTGTCTCTCACTCGGAAGGACATATGGGAGGGCAAATCATTTAAAACATCAGAATGAGTATTTGGT
TTAGAGTTTGGCAACATATGCCCCATATGCTGGCTGCCATGAACAAAGGTTGGCTATAAAGAGGTCATCA
GTATATGAAACAGCCCCCTGCTGTCCATTCCTTATTCCATAGAAAAGCCTTGACTTGAGGTTAGATTTTT
TTTATATTTTGTTTTGTGTTATTTTTTTCTTTAACATCCCTAAAATTTTCCTTACATGTTTTACTAGCCA
GATTTTTCCTCCTCTCCTGACTACTCCCAGTCATAGCTGTCCCTCTTCTCTTATGGAGATCCCGAGCGGT
GCGTTTTTATGCTTGTAGTATTGTATAATGTTTTTAAGATCCAAGCTTCTGACCTCTTCTCTTCCTCCCA
CAGGGCCTCGAGACAATTGCATCGATGGTACCAGTGAAAGTCTGCAATGAATTCGAGTTGGCGCGCCTGT
CATTCTAAATCTCTCTTTCAGCCTAAAGCTTTTTCCCCGTATCCCCCCAGGTGTCTGCAGGCTCAAAGAG
CAGCGAGAAGCGTTCAGAGGAAAGCGATCCCGTGCCACCTTCCCCGTGCCCGGGCTGTCCCCGCACGCTG
CCGGCTCGGGGATGCGGGGGGAGCGCCGGACCGGAGCGGAGCCCCGGGCGGCTCGCTGCTGCCCCCTAGC
GGGGGAGGGACGTAATTACATCCCTGGGGGCTTTGGGAGGGGGCTGTCCCCGTGAGCTCCCAGGCGCGCC
TGTCATTCTAAATCTCTCTTTCAGCCTAAAGCTTTTTCCCCGTATCCCCCCAGGTGTCTGCAGGCTCAAA
GAGCAGCGAGAAGCGTTCAGAGGAAAGCGATCCCGTGCCACCTTCCCCGTGCCCGGGCTGTCCCCGCACG
CTGCCGGCTCGGGGATGCGGGGGGAGCGCCGGACCGGAGCGGAGCCCCGGGCGGCTCGCTGCTGCCCCCT
AGCGGGGGAGGGACGTAATTACATCCCTGGGGGCTTTGGGGGGGGGCTGTCCCCGTGAGCTCCCAGGCGC
GCCAACTCGGTACCGTATCGATGTCGACGTTAACGCTAGTGATATCAACTTTGTATAGAAAAGTTGGCTC
CGAATTCGCCCTTGACAGCAGAGATCCAGTTTGGTTAATTAATTGGCTCCGGTGCCCGTCAGTGGGCAGA
GCGCACATCGCCCACAGTCCCCGAGAAGTTGTGGGGAGGGGTCGGCAATTGAACCGGTGCCTAGAGAAGG
TGGCGCGGGGTAAACTGGGAAAGTGATGTCGTGTACTGGCTCCGCCTTTTTCCCGAGGGTGGGGGAGAAC
CGTATATAAGTGCAGTAGTCGCCGTGAACGTTCTTTTTCGCAACGGGTTTGCCGCCAGAACACAGGTAAG
TGCCGTGTGTGGTTCCCGCGGGCCTGGCCTCTTTACGGGTTATGGCCCTTGCGTGCCTTGAATTACTTCC
ACCTGGCTGCAGTACGTGATTCTTGATCCCGAGCTTCGGGTTGGAAGTGGGTGGGAGAGTTCGAGGCCTT
GCGCTTAAGGAGCCCCTTCGCCTCGTGCTTGAGTTGAGGCCTGGCCTGGGCGCTGGGGCCGCCGCGTGCG
AATCTGGTGGCACCTTCGCGCCTGTCTCGCTGCTTTCGATAAGTCTCTAGCCATTTAAAATTTTTGATGA
CCTGCTGCGACGCTTTTTTTCTGGCAAGATAGTCTTGTAAATGCGGGCCAAGATCTGCACACTGGTATTT
CGGTTTTTGGGGCCGCGGGCGGCGACGGGGCCCGTGCGTCCCAGCGCACATGTTCGGCGAGGCGGGGCCT
GCGAGCGCGGCCACCGAGAATCGGACGGGGGTAGTCTCAAGCTGGCCGGCCTGCTCTGGTGCCTGGCCTC
GCGCCGCCGTGTATCGCCCCGCCCTGGGCGGCAAGGCTGGCCCGGTCGGCACCAGTTGCGTGAGCGGAAA
GATGGCCGCTTCCCGGCCCTGCTGCAGGGAGCTCAAAATGGAGGACGCGGCGCTCGGGAGAGCGGGCGGG
TGAGTCACCCACACAAAGGAAAAGGGCCTTTCCGTCCTCAGCCGTCGCTTCATGTGACTCCACGGAGTAC
CGGGCGCCGTCCAGGCACCTCGATTAGTTCTCGAGCTTTTGGAGTACGTCGTCTTTAGGTTGGGGGGAGG
GGTTTTATGCGATGGAGTTTCCCCACACTGAGTGGGTGGAGACTGAAGTTAGGCCAGCTTGGCACTTGAT
GTAATTCTCCTTGGAATTTGCCCTTTTTGAGTTTGGATCTTGGTTCATTCTCAAGCCTCAGACAGTGGTT
CAAAGTTTTTTTCTTCCATTTCAGGTGTCGTGAGAAGGGCGAATTCGACCCAAGTTTGTACAAAAAAGCA
GGCTCGCCACCATGGTGAGCAAGGGCGAGGAGCTGTTCACCGGGGTGGTGCCCATCCTGGTCGAGCTGGA
CGGCGACGTAAACGGCCACAAGTTCAGCGTGAGGGGCGAGGGCGAGGGCGATGCCACCAACGGCAAGCTG
ACCCTGAAGTTCATCTGCACCACCGGCAAGCTGCCCGTGCCCTGGCCCACCCTCGTGACCACCCTGAGCC
ACGGCGTGCAGTGCTTCGCCCGCTACCCCGACCACATGAAGCAGCACGACTTCTTCAAGTCCGCCATGCC
CGAAGGCTACGTCCAGGAGCGCACCATCTTCTTCAAGGACGACGGCACCTACAAGACCCGCGCCGAGGTG
AAGTTCGAGGGCGACACCCTAGTGAACCGCATCGAGCTGAAGGGCGTCGACTTCAAGGAGGACGGCAACA
TCCTGGGGCACAAGCTGGAGTACAACTTCAACAGCCACAACATCTATATCATGGCCGTCAAGCAGAAGAA
CGGCATCAAGGTGAACTTCAAGATCCGCCACAACGTGGAGGACGGCAGCGTGCAGCTCGCCGACCACTAC
CAGCAGAACACCCCCATCGGCGACGGCCCCGTGCTGCTGCCCGACAGCCACTACCTGAGCACCCAGTCCG
TGCTGAGCAAAGACCCCAACGAGAAGCGCGATCACATGGTCCTGCTGGAGTTCCGCACCGCCGCCGGGAT
CACTCTCGGCATGGACGAGCTGTACAAGTAATACCACCCAGCTTTCTTGTACAAAGTGGTACGCGTGAAT
TCACTCCTCAGGTGCAGGCTGCCTATCAGAAGGTGGTGGCTGGTGTGGCCAATGCCCTGGCTCACAAATA
CCACTGAGATCTTTTTCCCTCTGCCAAAAATTATGGGGACATCATGAAGCCCCTTGAGCATCTGACTTCT
GGCTAATAAAGGAAATTTATTTTCATTGCAATAGTGTGTTGGAATTTTTTGTGTCTCTCACTCGGAAGGA
CATATGGGAGGGCAAATCATTTAAAACATCAGAATGAGTATTTGGTTTAGAGTTTGGCAACATATGCCCA
TATGCTGGCTGCCATGAACAAAGGTTGGCTATAAAGAGGTCATCAGTATATGAAACAGCCCCCTGCTGTC
CATTCCTTATTCCATAGAAAAGCCTTGACTTGAGGTTAGATTTTTTTTATATTTTGTTTTGTGTTATTTT
TTTCTTTAACATCCCTAAAATTTTCCTTACATGTTTTACTAGCCAGATTTTTCCTCCTCTCCTGACTACT
CCCAGTCATAGCTGTCCCTCTTCTCTTATGGAGATCCCTCGACCTGCAGCCCAAGCTTGGCGTAATCATG
GTCATAGCTGTTTCCTGTGTGAAATTGTTATCCGCTCACAATTCCACACAACATACGAGCCGGAAGCATA
AAGTGTAAAGCCTGGGGTGCCTAATGAGTGAGCTAACTCACATTAATTGCGTTGCGCTCACTGCCCGCTT
TCCAGTCGGGAAACCTGTCGTGCCAGCGGATCGACAGTACTAAGCTTGGTCTAATACCCAATCTCTCGTC
TTATCCAGATGTTTTATACGCCTCTGGCCCGTGTCTCAAAATCTCTGATGTTACATTGCACAAGATAAAA
TAATATCATCATGAACAATAAAACTGTCTGCTTACATAAACAGTAATACAAGGGGTGTTATGAGCCATAT
TCAACGGGAAACGTCGAGGCCGCGATTAAATTCCAACATGGATGCTGATTTATATGGGTATAAATGGGCT
CGCGATAATGTCGGGCAATCAGGTGCGACAATCTATCGCTTGTATGGGAAGCCCGATGCGCCAGAGTTGT
TTCTGAAACATGGCAAAGGTAGCGTTGCCAATGATGTTACAGATGAGATGGTCAGACTAAACTGGCTGAC
GGAATTTATGCCTCTTCCGACCATCAAGCATTTTATCCGTACTCCTGATGATGCATGGTTACTCACCACT
GCGATCCCCGGAAAAACAGCATTCCAGGTATTAGAAGAATATCCTGATTCAGGTGAAAATATTGTTGATG
CGCTGGCAGTGTTCCTGCGCCGGTTGCATTCGATTCCTGTTTGTAATTGTCCTTTTAACAGCGATCGCGT
ATTTCGTCTCGCTCAGGCGCAATCACGAATGAATAACGGTTTGGTTGATGCGAGTGATTTTGATGACGAG
CGTAATGGCTGGCCTGTTGAACAAGTCTGGAAAGAAATGCATAAACTTTTGCCATTCTCACCGGATTCAG
TCGTCACTCATGGTGATTTCTCACTTGATAACCTTATTTTTGACGAGGGGAAATTAATAGGTTGTATTGA
TGTTGGACGAGTCGGAATCGCAGACCGATACCAGGATCTTGCCATCCTATGGAACTGCCTCGGTGAGTTT
TCTCCTTCATTACAGAAACGGCTTTTTCAAAAATATGGTATTGATAATCCTGATATGAATAAATTGCAGT
TTCATTTGATGCTCGATGAGTTTTTCTAATCAGAATTGGTTAATTGGTTGTAACACTGGCAGAGCATTAC
GCTGACTTGACGGGACGGCGCAAGCTCATGACCAAAATCCCTTAACGTGAGTTACGCGTCGTTCCACTGA
GCGTCAGAGGTATCACTAGTATTACAGAGGTAAGTTATAACAGTCGCCTAACCC
Features (pLannotate 1.2.2; 28 found; start..end, strand, type, name):
     87..675     -  rep_origin     ori: high-copy-number ColE1/pMB1/pBR322/pUC origin of replication
    846..1706    -  CDS            AmpR: β-lactamase; bla; confers resistance to ampicillin, carbenicillin, and related antibiotics
   1707..1778    -  promoter       AmpR promoter: bla
   1857..2456    +  CDS            PuroR: puromycin N-acetyltransferase; pac from Streptomyces alboniger; confers resistance to puromycin
   2461..2541    +  CDS            HBB (fragment): HBB_PONPY - Experimental evidence at transcript level: Swiss-Prot protein existence level 2. Involved in oxygen transport from the lung to the various peripheral tissues. From Pongo pygmaeus (Bornean orangutan).
   2612..2667    +  polyA_signal   β-globin poly(A) signal: rabbit β-globin polyadenylation signal (Gil and Proudfoot, 1987)
   3646..3666    +  protein_bind   attB4: mutant version of attB; core recombination site for the Gateway® BP reaction BP Clonase™
   3734..3945    +  promoter       EF-1α core promoter: core promoter for human elongation factor EF-1α
   3946..4884    +  intron         EF-1α intron A: intron upstream of the start codon of human EF-1α
   4911..4931    +  protein_bind   attB1: mutant version of attB; core recombination site for the Gateway® BP reaction BP Clonase™
   4951..5646    +  CDS            mKate2: mKate2 is a basic (constitutively fluorescent) red fluorescent protein published in 2009, derived from Entacmaea quadricolor. It is reported to be a rapidly-maturing monomer with moderate acid sensitivity.
   5666..5690    -  protein_bind   attB2: mutant version of attB; recombination site for the Gateway® BP reaction BP Clonase™
   5834..5908    +  CDS            HBB (fragment): HBB_PONPY - Experimental evidence at transcript level: Swiss-Prot protein existence level 2. Involved in oxygen transport from the lung to the various peripheral tissues. From Pongo pygmaeus (Bornean orangutan).
   5979..6034    +  polyA_signal   β-globin poly(A) signal: rabbit β-globin polyadenylation signal (Gil and Proudfoot, 1987)
   6419..6444    +  misc_feature   SA: splice acceptor site
   7116..7136    +  protein_bind   attB4: mutant version of attB; core recombination site for the Gateway® BP reaction BP Clonase™
   7204..7415    +  promoter       EF-1α core promoter: core promoter for human elongation factor EF-1α
   7416..8354    +  intron         EF-1α intron A: intron upstream of the start codon of human EF-1α
   8381..8401    +  protein_bind   attB1: mutant version of attB; core recombination site for the Gateway® BP reaction BP Clonase™
   8412..9128    +  CDS            EBFP2: EBFP2 is a basic (constitutively fluorescent) blue fluorescent protein published in 2007, derived from Aequorea victoria. It is reported to be a rapidly-maturing monomer with moderate acid sensitivity.
   9136..9160    -  protein_bind   attB2: mutant version of attB; recombination site for the Gateway® BP reaction BP Clonase™
   9164..9244    +  CDS            HBB (fragment): HBB_PONPY - Experimental evidence at transcript level: Swiss-Prot protein existence level 2. Involved in oxygen transport from the lung to the various peripheral tissues. From Pongo pygmaeus (Bornean orangutan).
   9315..9370    +  polyA_signal   β-globin poly(A) signal: rabbit β-globin polyadenylation signal (Gil and Proudfoot, 1987)
   9753..9775    -  protein_bind   lac operator (fragment): The lac repressor binds to the lac operator to inhibit transcription in E. coli. This inhibition can be relieved by adding lactose or isopropyl-β-D-thiogalactopyranoside (IPTG). lac repressor encoded by lacI
   9779..9809    -  promoter       lac promoter: promoter for the E. coli lac operon
   9824..9845    -  protein_bind   CAP binding site: CAP binding activates transcription in the presence of cAMP. E. coli catabolite activator protein
   9858..9897    -  CDS            lacI (fragment): lac repressor; lacI; The lac repressor binds to the lac operator to inhibit transcription in E. coli. This inhibition can be relieved by adding lactose or isopropyl-β-D-thiogalactopyranoside (IPTG).
  10070..10879   +  CDS            KanR: aminoglycoside phosphotransferase; aph(3')-Ia; confers resistance to kanamycin in bacteria or G418 (Geneticin®) in eukaryotes
