[The description below was written by a language model from this plasmid's Addgene catalogue record and pLannotate feature annotations shown in this document.]
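Description:
LSB-hsa-miR-148a-3p is an 11 kb mammalian expression plasmid built on the Low Sensor Backbone (LSB), designed as a two-colour fluorescent sensor of human miR-148a-3p activity. It replicates in E. coli from a high-copy ColE1/pUC-type origin and carries both a β-lactamase (AmpR) gene and an aph(3')-Ia kanamycin resistance gene, so it is selected with ampicillin and kanamycin together. A remnant lac promoter/operator region from the cloning backbone is also annotated.

The payload consists of two parallel transcription units. Each is driven by the human EF-1α core promoter with its intron A and terminated by a rabbit β-globin polyadenylation signal. Gateway attB4, attB1 and attB2 scars flank the promoter and coding segments. One unit expresses the red fluorescent protein mKate2, and the record states that the hsa-miR-148a-3p target lies in its 3' UTR. The target is not annotated as a separate feature, but there is an unannotated stretch between the attB2 site after mKate2 and the β-globin sequences where it would be expected to sit. The second unit expresses EBFP2 without a miRNA target and serves as an internal reference. When miR-148a-3p is active in transfected cells, mKate2 output falls relative to EBFP2, and this ratio gives a normalised readout of miRNA activity.

A puromycin N-acetyltransferase gene with its own β-globin poly(A) signal is present for selection in mammalian cells, although no dedicated promoter for it appears in the feature table. The depositor notes that the repeated poly(A) elements make the plasmid inherently unstable. The physical plasmid also differs slightly from the deposited sequence, with short insertions flanking the puromycin coding region that do not impair puromycin selection.
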