Addgene plasmid #103250: LSB-hsa-miR-148a-3p
Purpose: Used to sense miRNA activity using fluorescence based tools. hsa-miR-148a-3p target in 3' UTR of of mKate. miRNA activity can be measured by the repression of mKate2 relative to EBFP2 fluorescent proteins . Plasmid is inherently unstable; please see Depositor Comments
Depositing lab: Ron Weiss. Depositing organization: Massachusetts Institute of Technology. Publication: A mixed antagonistic/synergistic miRNA repression model enables accurate predictions of multi-input miRNA sensor activity. Gam JJ, Babb J, Weiss R. Nat Commun. 2018 Jun 22;9(1):2430. doi: 10.1038/s41467-018-04575-0. PubMed 29934631.
Backbone
  Vector backbone: Low Sensor Backbone (LSB)
  Vector type: Mammalian Expression, Synthetic Biology
Growth in bacteria
  Bacterial resistance: Ampicillin and Kanamycin, 100 & 50 μg/mL
  Growth temperature: 30°C
  Growth strain: NEB Stable
  Copy number: High Copy
Gene/Insert
  Gene/Insert name: hsa-miR-148a-3p target
  Species: H. sapiens (human)
  Entrez Gene: MIR148A (a.k.a. MIRN148, MIRN148A, hsa-mir-148, mir-148a)
  Promoter: EF-1a
  Cloning method: Gibson Cloning
Terms and licenses: Academic/Nonprofit Terms; Industry Terms: Not Available to Industry
Depositor comments: Please note that this plasmid is inherently unstable due to a repeating poly A element. We recommend performing a diagnostic digest on multiple colonies upon receipt. The depositors would like to note the presence of several discrepancies between the depositor sequence and physical plasmid sequence. In particular, the sequences upstream and downstream of the puromycin coding region have 10 bp insertions which do not affect the ability to perform puromycin selection. The sequences for those regions within the physical plasmids are as follows: Upstream of Puro: GAATTCGACCGCCTGTCTCAAGGTGCCACC; Downstream of Puro: GCTTTGAGACTACGCGTGAATTCACTCCTC.
How to cite: LSB-hsa-miR-148a-3p was a gift from Ron Weiss (Addgene plasmid # 103250 ; http://n2t.net/addgene:103250 ; RRID:Addgene_103250)
