>Addgene plasmid #103250 | LSB-hsa-miR-148a-3p | depositor partial sequence | sequence record 195550 | hsa-miR-148a-3p target
ACAAAGTTCTGTAGTGCACTGA
