>Addgene plasmid #103250 | LSB-hsa-miR-148a-3p | addgene partial sequence | sequence record 269514 | mKate2-F 5'-ACCCGCTAAGAACCTCAAGA-3'
ATCAAGGAGGCCGACAAAGAGACATACGTCGAGCAGCACGAGGTGGCTGTGGCCAGATACTGCGACCTCC
CTAGCAAACTGGGGCACAAACTTAATTGAGAATTCTACCACCCAGCTTTCTTGTACAAAGTGGTACGTCT
CAAGACCAGAGGTCTCTGCTTACGACGCGACAAAGTTCTGTAGTGCACTGAACAAAGTTCTGTAGTGCAC
TGAACAAAGTTCTGTAGTGCACTGAACAAAGTTCTGTAGTGCACTGACAACCAGAAGAGACCTGTGCTTC
ACTCCTCAGGTGCAGGCTGCCTATCAGAAGGTGGTGGCTGGTGTGGCCAATGCCCTGGCTCACAAATACC
ACTGAGATCTTTTTCCCTCTGCCAAAAATTATGGGGACATCATGAAGCCCCTTGAGCATCTGACTTCTGG
CTAATAAAGGAAATTTATTTTCATTGCAATAGTGTGTTGGAATTTTTTGTGTCTCTCACTCGGAAGGACA
TATGGGAGGGCAAATCATTTAAAACATCAGAATGAGTATTTGGTTTAGAGTTTGGCAACATATGCCCCAT
ATGCTGGCTGCCATGAACAAAGGTTGGCTATAAAGAGGTCATCAGTATATGAAACAGCCCCCTGCTGTCC
ATTCCTTATTCCATA
